>Addgene plasmid #66227 | AVPR2-Tango | addgene full sequence | sequence record 299761 | Addgene NGS Result
CGCGTTGACATTGATTATTGACTAGTTATTAATAGTAATCAATTACGGGGTCATTAGTTCATAGCCCATA
TATGGAGTTCCGCGTTACATAACTTACGGTAAATGGCCCGCCTGGCTGACCGCCCAACGACCCCCGCCCA
TTGACGTCAATAATGACGTATGTTCCCATAGTAACGCCAATAGGGACTTTCCATTGACGTCAATGGGTGG
AGTATTTACGGTAAACTGCCCACTTGGCAGTACATCAAGTGTATCATATGCCAAGTACGCCCCCTATTGA
CGTCAATGACGGTAAATGGCCCGCCTGGCATTATGCCCAGTACATGACCTTATGGGACTTTCCTACTTGG
CAGTACATCTACGTATTAGTCATCGCTATTACCATGGTGATGCGGTTTTGGCAGTACATCAATGGGCGTG
GATAGCGGTTTGACTCACGGGGATTTCCAAGTCTCCACCCCATTGACGTCAATGGGAGTTTGTTTTGGCA
CCAAAATCAACGGGACTTTCCAAAATGTCGTAACAACTCCGCCCCATTGACGCAAATGGGCGGTAGGCGT
GTACGGTGGGAGGTCTATATAAGCAGAGCTCTCTGGCTAACTAGAGAACCCACTGCTTACTGGCTTATCG
AAATTAATACGACTCACTATAGGGAGACCCAAGCTGGCTAGCGTTTAAACTTAAGCTTGGTACCGAGCTC
GGATCCACTAGTCCAGTGTGGTGGAATTCTGCAGATATCCAGCACAGTGGCGGCCGCGCCACCATGAAGA
CGATCATCGCCCTGAGCTACATCTTCTGCCTGGTATTCGCCGACTACAAGGACGATGATGACGCCAGCAT
CGATATGCTCATGGCCTCTACCACAAGCGCTGTGCCCGGACATCCATCTCTTCCAAGTCTTCCCTCCAAC
AGCTCACAGGAGAGGCCTCTGGATACCCGGGACCCACTTCTTGCAAGAGCGGAGCTCGCCTTGCTCTCCA
TCGTTTTCGTTGCCGTCGCGTTGAGCAATGGTCTGGTGCTGGCCGCCCTGGCGCGACGAGGCCGCCGAGG
CCACTGGGCGCCTATTCATGTCTTTATCGGCCATCTCTGTCTTGCAGACCTGGCCGTGGCGCTGTTTCAG
GTGCTCCCTCAACTGGCTTGGAAAGCCACCGATAGATTCCGGGGGCCAGACGCACTGTGTCGGGCCGTGA
AATACCTGCAGATGGTGGGAATGTATGCCAGTTCATATATGATACTTGCTATGACCTTGGACAGACACAG
GGCTATCTGTCGCCCCATGCTGGCGTATAGGCACGGTTCCGGAGCCCATTGGAACAGGCCAGTTCTGGTT
GCGTGGGCTTTTTCCCTGCTTCTGAGCTTGCCCCAGTTGTTTATTTTCGCACAGAGAAATGTGGAGGGCG
GATCTGGCGTGACCGATTGCTGGGCTTGCTTCGCTGAGCCATGGGGCAGAAGGACCTACGTGACGTGGAT
TGCTCTCATGGTGTTCGTTGCTCCCACCCTGGGGATCGCCGCATGCCAGGTCCTGATATTCAGAGAAATA
CACGCCTCCTTGGTTCCTGGGCCAAGCGAGCGCCCTGGTGGAAGAAGACGGGGTCGAAGGACTGGCTCTC
CAGGCGAAGGCGCCCACGTATCAGCTGCGGTAGCTAAGACCGTACGCATGACACTGGTCATCGTCGTCGT
TTACGTTCTTTGCTGGGCCCCGTTTTTTTTGGTGCAGCTCTGGGCGGCCTGGGACCCCGAAGCACCCCTG
GAAGGTGCTCCATTCGTTCTGCTCATGCTTCTCGCTTCACTGAATAGCTGTACCAATCCTTGGATTTACG
CCTCTTTCTCCTCCAGTGTTAGCTCCGAGCTGCGGAGTCTTCTCTGTTGCGCCCGGGGCAGGACCCCCCC
AAGCCTGGGTCCACAGGACGAATCCTGCACTACCGCCTCCAGTTCCCTGGCCAAAGACACCTCTTCTATC
GATACCGGTGGACGCACCCCACCCAGCCTGGGTCCCCAAGATGAGTCCTGCACCACCGCCAGCTCCTCCC
TGGCCAAGGACACTTCATCGACCGGTGAGAACCTGTACTTCCAGCTAAGATTAGATAAAAGTAAAGTGAT
TAACAGCGCATTAGAGCTGCTTAATGAGGTCGGAATCGAAGGTTTAACAACCCGTAAACTCGCCCAGAAG
CTAGGTGTAGAGCAGCCTACATTGTATTGGCATGTAAAAAATAAGCGGGCTTTGCTCGACGCCTTAGCCA
TTGAGATGTTAGATAGGCACCATACTCACTTTTGCCCTTTAGAAGGGGAAAGCTGGCAAGATTTTTTACG
TAATAACGCTAAAAGTTTTAGATGTGCTTTACTAAGTCATCGCGATGGAGCAAAAGTACATTTAGGTACA
CGGCCTACAGAAAAACAGTATGAAACTCTCGAAAATCAATTAGCCTTTTTATGCCAACAAGGTTTTTCAC
TAGAGAATGCATTATATGCACTCAGCGCTGTGGGGCATTTTACTTTAGGTTGCGTATTGGAAGATCAAGA
GCATCAAGTCGCTAAAGAAGAAAGGGAAACACCTACTACTGATAGTATGCCGCCATTATTACGACAAGCT
ATCGAATTATTTGATCACCAAGGTGCAGAGCCAGCCTTCTTATTCGGCCTTGAATTGATCATATGCGGAT
TAGAAAAACAACTTAAATGTGAAAGTGGGTCCGCGTACAGCCGCGCGCGTACGAAAAACAATTACGGGTC
TACCATCGAGGGCCTGCTCGATCTCCCGGACGACGACGCCCCCGAAGAGGCGGGGCTGGCGGCTCCGCGC
CTGTCCTTTCTCCCCGCGGGACACACGCGCAGACTGTCGACGGCCCCCCCGACCGATGTCAGCCTGGGGG
ACGAGCTCCACTTAGACGGCGAGGACGTGGCGATGGCGCATGCCGACGCGCTAGACGATTTCGATCTGGA
CATGTTGGGGGACGGGGATTCCCCGGGTCCGGGATTTACCCCCCACGACTCCGCCCCCTACGGCGCTCTG
GATATGGCCGACTTCGAGTTTGAGCAGATGTTTACCGATGCCCTTGGAATTGACGAGTACGGTGGGTAGT
CTAGAGGGCCCGTTTAAACCCGCTGATCAGCCTCGACTGTGCCTTCTAGTTGCCAGCCATCTGTTGTTTG
CCCCTCCCCCGTGCCTTCCTTGACCCTGGAAGGTGCCACTCCCACTGTCCTTTCCTAATAAAATGAGGAA
ATTGCATCGCATTGTCTGAGTAGGTGTCATTCTATTCTGGGGGGTGGGGTGGGGCAGGACAGCAAGGGGG
AGGATTGGGAAGACAATAGCAGGCATGCTGGGGATGCGGTGGGCTCTATGGCTTCTGAGGCGGAAAGAAC
CAGCTGGGGCTCTAGGGGGTATCCCC
[124 nt withheld, positions 3387-3510]
C
[91 nt withheld, positions 3512-3602]
A
[49 nt withheld, positions 3604-3652]
CCTTTGACGTTGGAGTCCACGTTCTTT
[37 nt withheld, positions 3680-3716]
ACCCTATCTCGGTCTATTCTTTTGATTTATAAGGGATTTTGCCGATTTCGGCCTATTGGTTAAAAAATGA
GCTGATTTAACAAAAATTTAACGCGAATTAATTCTGTGGAATGTGTGTCAGTTAGGGTGTGGAAAGTCCC
CAGGCTCCCCAGCAGGCAGAAGTATGCAAAGCATGCATCTCAATTAGTCAGCAACCAGGTGTGGAAAGTC
CCCAGGCTCCCCAGCAGGCAGAAGTATGCAAAGCATGCATCTCAATTAGTCAGCAACCATAGTCCCGCCC
CTAACTCCGCCCATCCCGCCCCTAACTCCGCCCAGTTCCGCCCATTCTCCGCCCCATGGCTGACTAATTT
TTTTTATTTATGCAGAGGCCGAGGCCGCCTCTGCCTCTGAGCTATTCCAGAAGTAGTGAGGAGGCTTTTT
TGGAGGCCTAGGCTTTTGCAAAAAGCTCCCGGGAGCTTGTATATCCATTTTCGGATCTGATCAAGAGACA
GGATGAGGATCGTTTCGCATGATTGAACAAGATGGATTGCACGCAGGTTCTCCGGCCGCTTGGGTGGAGA
GGCTATTCGGCTATGACTGGGCACAACAGACAATCGGCTGCTCTGATGCCGCCGTGTTCCGGCTGTCAGC
GCAGGGGCGCCCGGTTCTTTTTGTCAAGACCGACCTGTCCGGTGCCCTGAATGAACTGCAGGACGAGGCA
GCGCGGCTATCGTGGCTGGCCACGACGGGCGTTCCTTGCGCAGCTGTGCTCGACGTTGTCACTGAAGCGG
GAAGGGACTGGCTGCTATTGGGCGAAGTGCCGGGGCAGGATCTCCTGTCATCTCACCTTGCTCCTGCCGA
GAAAGTATCCATCATGGCTGATGCAATGCGGCGGCTGCATACGCTTGATCCGGCTACCTGCCCATTCGAC
CACCAAGCGAAACATCGCATCGAGCGAGCACGTACTCGGATGGAAGCCGGTCTTGTCGATCAGGATGATC
TGGACGAAGAGCATCAGGGGCTCGCGCCAGCCGAACTGTTCGCCAGGCTCAAGGCGCGCATGCCCGACGG
CGAGGATCTCGTCGTGACCCATGGCGATGCCTGCTTGCCGAATATCATGGTGGAAAATGGCCGCTTTTCT
GGATTCATCGACTGTGGCCGGCTGGGTGTGGCGGACCGCTATCAGGACATAGCGTTGGCTACCCGTGATA
TTGCTGAAGAGCTTGGCGGCGAATGGGCTGACCGCTTCCTCGTGCTTTACGGTATCGCCGCTCCCGATTC
GCAGCGCATCGCCTTCTATCGCCTTCTTGACGAGTTCTTCTGAGCGGGACTCTGGGGTTCGAAATGACCG
ACCAAGCGACGCCCAACCTGCCATCACGAGATTTCGATTCCACCGCCGCCTTCTATGAAAGGTTGGGCTT
CGGAATCGTTTTCCGGGACGCCGGCTGGATGATCCTCCAGCGCGGGGATCTCATGCTGGAGTTCTTCGCC
CACCCCAACTTGTTTATTGCAGCTTATAATGGTTACAAATAAAGCAATAGCATCACAAATTTCACAAATA
AAGCATTTTTTTCACTGCATTCTAGTTGTGGTTTGTCCAAACTCATCAATGTATCTTATCATGTCTGTAT
ACCGTCGACCTCTAGCTAGAGCTTGGCGTAATCATGGTCATAGCTGTTTCCTGTGTGAAATTGTTATCCG
CTCACAATTCCACACAACATACGAGCCGGAAGCATAAAGTGTAAAGCCTGGGGTGCCTAATGAGTGAGCT
AACTCACATTAATTGCGTTGCGCTCACTGCCCGCTTTCCAGTCGGGAAACCTGTCGTGCCAGCTGCATTA
ATGAATCGGCCAACGCGCGGGGAGAGGCGGTTTGCGTATTGGGCGCTCTTCCGCTTCCTCGCTCACTGAC
TCGCTGCGCTCGGTCGTTCGGCTGCGGCGAGCGGTATCAGCTCACTCAAAGGCGGTAATACGGTTATCCA
CAGAATCAGGGGATAACGCAGGAAAGAACATGTGAGCAAAAGGCCAGCAAAAGGCCAGGAACCGTAAAAA
GGCCGCGTTGCTGGCGTTTTTCCATAGGCTCCGCCCCCCTGACGAGCATCACAAAAATCGACGCTCAAGT
CAGAGGTGGCGAAACCCGACAGGACTATAAAGATACCAGGCGTTTCCCCCTGGAAGCTCCCTCGTGCGCT
CTCCTGTTCCGACCCTGCCGCTTACCGGATACCTGTCCGCCTTTCTCCCTTCGGGAAGCGTGGCGCTTTC
TCATAGCTCACGCTGTAGGTATCTCAGTTCGGTGTAGGTCGTTCGCTCCAAGCTGGGCTGTGTGCACGAA
CCCCCCGTTCAGCCCGACCGCTGCGCCTTATCCGGTAACTATCGTCTTGAGTCCAACCCGGTAAGACACG
ACTTATCGCCACTGGCAGCAGCCACTGGTAACAGGATTAGCAGAGCGAGGTATGTAGGCGGTGCTACAGA
GTTCTTGAAGTGGTGGCCTAACTACGGCTACACTAGAAGAACAGTATTTGGTATCTGCGCTCTGCTGAAG
CCAGTTACCTTCGGAAAAAGAGTTGGTAGCTCTTGATCCGGCAAACAAACCACCGCTGGTAGCGGTGGTT
TTTTTGTTTGCAAGCAGCAGATTACGCGCAGAAAAAAAGGATCTCAAGAAGATCCTTTGATCTTTTCTAC
GGGGTCTGACGCTCAGTGGAACGAAAACTCACGTTAAGGGATTTTGGTCATGAGATTATCAAAAAGGATC
TTCACCTAGATCCTTTTAAATTAAAAATGAAGTTTTAAATCAATCTAAAGTATATATGAGTAAACTTGGT
CTGACAGTTACCAATGCTTAATCAGTGAGGCACCTATCTCAGCGATCTGTCTATTTCGTTCATCCATAGT
TGCCTGACTCCCCGTCGTGTAGATAACTACGATACGGGAGGGCTTACCATCTGGCCCCAGTGCTGCAATG
ATACCGCGAGACCCACGCTCACCGGCTCCAGATTTATCAGCAATAAACCAGCCAGCCGGAAGGGCCGAGC
GCAGAAGTGGTCCTGCAACTTTATCCGCCTCCATCCAGTCTATTAATTGTTGCCGGGAAGCTAGAGTAAG
TAGTTCGCCAGTTAATAGTTTGCGCAACGTTGTTGCCATTGCTACAGGCATCGTGGTGTCACGCTCGTCG
TTTGGTATGGCTTCATTCAGCTCCGGTTCCCAACGATCAAGGCGAGTTACATGATCCCCCATGTTGTGCA
AAAAAGCGGTTAGCTCCTTCGGTCCTCCGATCGTTGTCAGAAGTAAGTTGGCCGCAGTGTTATCACTCAT
GGTTATGGCAGCACTGCATAATTCTCTTACTGTCATGCCATCCGTAAGATGCTTTTCTGTGACTGGTGAG
TACTCAACCAAGTCATTCTGAGAATAGTGTATGCGGCGACCGAGTTGCTCTTGCCCGGCGTCAATACGGG
ATAATACCGCGCCACATAGCAGAACTTTAAAAGTGCTCATCATTGGAAAACGTTCTTCGGGGCGAAAACT
CTCAAGGATCTTACCGCTGTTGAGATCCAGTTCGATGTAACCCACTCGTGCACCCAACTGATCTTCAGCA
TCTTTTACTTTCACCAGCGTTTCTGGGTGAGCAAAAACAGGAAGGCAAAATGCCGCAAAAAAGGGAATAA
GGGCGACACGGAAATGTTGAATACTCATACTCTTCCTTTTTCAATATTATTGAAGCATTTATCAGGGTTA
TTGTCTCATGAGCGGATACATATTTGAATGTATTTAGAAAAATAAACAAATAGGGGTTCCGCGCACATTT
CCCCGAAAAGTGCCACCTGACGTCGACGGATCGGGAGATCTCCCGATCCCCTATGGTGCACTCTCAGTAC
AATCTGCTCTGATGCCGCATAGTTAAGCCAGTATCTGCTCCCTGCTTGTGTGTTGGAGGTCGCTGAGTAG
TGCGCGAGCAAAATTTAAGCTACAACAAGGCAAGGCTTGACCGACAATTGCATGAAGAATCTGCTTAGGG
TTAGGCGTTTTGCGCTGCTTCGCGATGTACGGGCCAGATATA
Features (pLannotate 1.2.2; 23 found; start..end, strand, type, name):
      7..386     +  enhancer       CMV enhancer: human cytomegalovirus immediate early enhancer
    387..590     +  promoter       CMV promoter: human cytomegalovirus (CMV) immediate early promoter
    586..619     +  LTR            5' LTR (truncated) (fragment): truncated 5' long terminal repeat (LTR) from HIV-1
    635..653     +  promoter       T7 promoter: promoter for bacteriophage T7 RNA polymerase
    812..832     +  CDS            3xFLAG (fragment): three tandem FLAG® epitope tags
    845..1957    +  CDS            AVPR2: V2R_HUMAN - Also known as ADHR, DIR, DIR3, V2R. Experimental evidence at protein level: Swiss-Prot protein existence level 1. Receptor for arginine vasopressin. The activity of this receptor is mediated by G proteins which activate adenylate cyclase. Involved in renal water reabsorption. From Homo sapiens (Human).
   2078..2691    +  CDS            TetR (fragment): tetracycline repressor TetR; tetR from transposon Tn10; TetR binds to the tetracycline operator tetO to inhibit transcription. This inhibition can be relieved by adding tetracycline or doxycycline.
   2843..3076    +  CDS            VP16 AD: transcriptional activation domain of herpes simplex virus protein VP16 (Triezenberg et al., 1988; Cousens et al., 1989); UL48
   3117..3341    +  polyA_signal   bGH poly(A) signal: bovine growth hormone polyadenylation signal
   3345..3366    +  promoter       SV40 promoter (fragment): SV40 enhancer and early promoter
   3387..3815    +  rep_origin     f1 ori (sequence partly withheld): f1 bacteriophage origin of replication; arrow indicates direction of (+) strand synthesis
   3829..4158    +  promoter       SV40 promoter: SV40 enhancer and early promoter
   4225..5016    +  CDS            neo: KKA2_KLEPN - Also known as kan, nptII. Experimental evidence at protein level: Swiss-Prot protein existence level 1. Resistance to kanamycin, neomycin, paromomycin, ribostamycin, butirosin and gentamicin B. From Klebsiella pneumoniae.
   5040..5198    +  CDS            ble (fragment): BLE_KLEPN - Experimental evidence at protein level: Swiss-Prot protein existence level 1. Binding protein with a strong affinity to the bleomycin family of antibiotics. Binds to CL990; an antimitotic-antibiotic compound. From Klebsiella pneumoniae.
   5193..5314    +  polyA_signal   SV40 poly(A) signal: SV40 polyadenylation signal
   5387..5403    -  protein_bind   lac operator: The lac repressor binds to the lac operator to inhibit transcription in E. coli. This inhibition can be relieved by adding lactose or isopropyl-β-D-thiogalactopyranoside (IPTG). lac repressor encoded by lacI
   5411..5441    -  promoter       lac promoter: promoter for the E. coli lac operon
   5456..5477    -  protein_bind   CAP binding site: CAP binding activates transcription in the presence of cAMP. E. coli catabolite activator protein
   5490..5582    -  CDS            lacI (fragment): lac repressor; lacI; The lac repressor binds to the lac operator to inhibit transcription in E. coli. This inhibition can be relieved by adding lactose or isopropyl-β-D-thiogalactopyranoside (IPTG).
   5765..6353    -  rep_origin     ori: high-copy-number ColE1/pMB1/pBR322/pUC origin of replication
   6524..7384    -  CDS            AmpR: β-lactamase; bla; confers resistance to ampicillin, carbenicillin, and related antibiotics
   7385..7489    -  promoter       AmpR promoter: bla
   7548..7600    -  misc_feature   bom (fragment): basis of mobility region from pBR322
