[The description below was written by a language model from this plasmid's Addgene catalogue record and pLannotate feature annotations shown in this document.]
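Description:
AVPR2-Tango is a mammalian expression plasmid from the PRESTO-Tango collection, built on a pcDNA3.1(+)-derived "empty Tango" backbone and carrying the human arginine vasopressin receptor 2 (AVPR2, V2R) as a 1,113 bp insert. The sequenced record is 7,748 nt. It propagates in E. coli at high copy from a ColE1/pUC-type origin under ampicillin selection (AmpR with its bla promoter), and also retains an f1 phage origin. For mammalian cells, an SV40 early promoter drives a neomycin phosphotransferase gene followed by an SV40 poly(A) signal, allowing G418 selection. Small fragment hits in the feature table (an HIV-1 LTR piece, ble, lacI, and lac promoter/operator elements) look like backbone remnants or short annotation matches rather than functional parts.

The expression cassette uses the CMV immediate-early enhancer and promoter, with a T7 promoter just downstream, and ends in a bGH polyadenylation signal. The open reading frame starts with an N-terminal FLAG epitope supplied by the backbone (annotated as a 3xFLAG fragment), followed by AVPR2 and then, after a short unannotated linker region, TetR and the VP16 activation domain, which together form the tetracycline transactivator tTA. The stated assay principle is transcriptional activation following arrestin translocation: agonist-driven arrestin recruitment to the receptor leads to release of the tethered tTA, which then switches on a reporter gene supplied separately. In the general Tango design the linker holds a protease cleavage site, but the feature table does not annotate one. The plasmid is intended for parallel, G protein-independent screening of ligands across the druggable human GPCRome. The depositor notes that the site downstream of tTA may be XbaI rather than XhoI in most of these vectors.
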