Addgene plasmid #66227: AVPR2-Tango
Purpose: Expression of G protein-coupled receptors for PRESTO-Tango: parallel receptorome expression and screening via transcriptional output, with transcriptional activation following arrestin translocation
Depositing lab: Bryan Roth. Depositing organization: University of North Carolina at Chapel Hill. Publication: PRESTO-Tango as an open-source resource for interrogation of the druggable human GPCRome. Kroeze WK, Sassano MF, Huang XP, Lansu K, McCorvy JD, Giguere PM, Sciaky N, Roth BL. Nat Struct Mol Biol. 2015 May;22(5):362-9. doi: 10.1038/nsmb.3014. Epub 2015 Apr 20. PubMed 25895059.
Backbone
  Vector backbone: empty Tango
  Backbone size w/o insert (bp): 6632
  Vector type: Mammalian Expression
  Selectable markers: Neomycin (select with G418)
Growth in bacteria
  Bacterial resistance: Ampicillin, 100 μg/mL
  Growth temperature: 37°C
  Growth strain: DH5alpha
  Copy number: High Copy
Gene/Insert
  Gene/Insert name: AVPR2
  Species: H. sapiens (human)
  Insert size (bp): 1113
  Entrez Gene: AVPR2 (a.k.a. ADHR, DI1, DIR, DIR3, NDI, NDI1, V2R)
  Promoter: CMV
  Tag / fusion protein: FLAG (N terminal on backbone)
  Cloning method: Restriction Enzyme; 5′ cloning site NotI (not destroyed); 3′ cloning site XhoI (unknown if destroyed)
  Sequencing primers: 5′ CMV-F; 3′ Tet-R
Terms and licenses: Academic/Nonprofit Terms; Industry Terms: Not Available to Industry
Depositor comments: Please note: Most of the PRESTO-Tango vectors do not contain the XhoI cut site downstream of the tTA sequence and instead carry an XbaI site. If you need to perform an XhoI digest we recommend sequencing with a forward primer at the C-terminus of tTA to determine which of the two sites is present. Suggested primer: 5-gagctccacttagacggcgagg-3. Original backbone was pcDNA3.1(+). These plasmids were generated as part of the Illuminating the Druggable Genome (IDG) program sponsored by the NIH Common Fund. The goal of this program is to identify, gather, and distribute information and resources for proteins that currently are not well-studied yet belong to commonly drug-targeted protein families: protein kinases, non-olfactory G-protein coupled receptors (GPCRs), and ion channels. The IDG program is designed to develop fundamental research tools for understudied proteins, elucidate their function, and disseminate the IDG-related resources and data to the greater scientific community.
How to cite: AVPR2-Tango was a gift from Bryan Roth (Addgene plasmid # 66227 ; http://n2t.net/addgene:66227 ; RRID:Addgene_66227)
