>Addgene plasmid #66227 | AVPR2-Tango | depositor partial sequence | sequence record 113067 | empty Tango
GACGGATCGGGAGATCTCCCGATCCCCTATGGTGCACTCTCAGTACAATCTGCTCTGATGCCGCATAGTT
AAGCCAGTATCTGCTCCCTGCTTGTGTGTTGGAGGTCGCTGAGTAGTGCGCGAGCAAAATTTAAGCTACA
ACAAGGCAAGGCTTGACCGACAATTGCATGAAGAATCTGCTTAGGGTTAGGCGTTTTGCGCTGCTTCGCG
ATGTACGGGCCAGATATACGCGTTGACATTGATTATTGACTAGTTATTAATAGTAATCAATTACGGGGTC
ATTAGTTCATAGCCCATATATGGAGTTCCGCGTTACATAACTTACGGTAAATGGCCCGCCTGGCTGACCG
CCCAACGACCCCCGCCCATTGACGTCAATAATGACGTATGTTCCCATAGTAACGCCAATAGGGACTTTCC
ATTGACGTCAATGGGTGGAGTATTTACGGTAAACTGCCCACTTGGCAGTACATCAAGTGTATCATATGCC
AAGTACGCCCCCTATTGACGTCAATGACGGTAAATGGCCCGCCTGGCATTATGCCCAGTACATGACCTTA
TGGGACTTTCCTACTTGGCAGTACATCTACGTATTAGTCATCGCTATTACCATGGTGATGCGGTTTTGGC
AGTACATCAATGGGCGTGGATAGCGGTTTGACTCACGGGGATTTCCAAGTCTCCACCCCATTGACGTCAA
TGGGAGTTTGTTTTGGCACCAAAATCAACGGGACTTTCCAAAATGTCGTAACAACTCCGCCCCATTGACG
CAAATGGGCGGTAGGCGTGTACGGTGGGAGGTCTATATAAGCAGAGCTCTCTGGCTAACTAGAGAACCCA
CTGCTTACTGGCTTATCGAAATTAATACGACTCACTATAGGGAGACCCAAGCTGGCTAGCGTTTAAACTT
AAGCTTGGTACCGAGCTCGGATCCACTAGTCCAGTGTGGTGGAATTCTGCAGATATCCAGCACAGTGGCG
GCCGCGCCACCATGAAGACGATCATCGCCCTGAGCTACATCTTCTGCCTGGTATTCGCCGACTACAAGGA
CGATGATGACGCCAGCATCGATACCGGTGGACGCACCCCACCCAGCCTGGGTCCCCAAGATGAGTCCTGC
ACCACCGCCAGCTCCTCCCTGGCCAAGGACACTTCATCGACCGGTGAGAACCTGTACTTCCAGCTAAGAT
TAGATAAAAGTAAAGTGATTAACAGCGCATTAGAGCTGCTTAATGAGGTCGGAATCGAAGGTTTAACAAC
CCGTAAACTCGCCCAGAAGCTAGGTGTAGAGCAGCCTACATTGTATTGGCATGTAAAAAATAAGCGGGCT
TTGCTCGACGCCTTAGCCATTGAGATGTTAGATAGGCACCATACTCACTTTTGCCCTTTAGAAGGGGAAA
GCTGGCAAGATTTTTTACGTAATAACGCTAAAAGTTTTAGATGTGCTTTACTAAGTCATCGCGATGGAGC
AAAAGTACATTTAGGTACACGGCCTACAGAAAAACAGTATGAAACTCTCGAAAATCAATTAGCCTTTTTA
TGCCAACAAGGTTTTTCACTAGAGAATGCATTATATGCACTCAGCGCTGTGGGGCATTTTACTTTAGGTT
GCGTATTGGAAGATCAAGAGCATCAAGTCGCTAAAGAAGAAAGGGAAACACCTACTACTGATAGTATGCC
GCCATTATTACGACAAGCTATCGAATTATTTGATCACCAAGGTGCAGAGCCAGCCTTCTTATTCGGCCTT
GAATTGATCATATGCGGATTAGAAAAACAACTTAAATGTGAAAGTGGGTCCGCGTACAGCCGCGCGCGTA
CGAAAAACAATTACGGGTCTACCATCGAGGGCCTGCTCGATCTCCCGGACGACGACGCCCCCGAAGAGGC
GGGGCTGGCGGCTCCGCGCCTGTCCTTTCTCCCCGCGGGACACACGCGCAGACTGTCGACGGCCCCCCCG
ACCGATGTCAGCCTGGGGGACGAGCTCCACTTAGACGGCGAGGACGTGGCGATGGCGCATGCCGACGCGC
TAGACGATTTCGATCTGGACATGTTGGGGGACGGGGATTCCCCGGGTCCGGGATTTACCCCCCACGACTC
CGCCCCCTACGGCGCTCTGGATATGGCCGACTTCGAGTTTGAGCAGATGTTTACCGATGCCCTTGGAATT
GACGAGTACGGTGGGTAGCTCGAGTCTAGAGGGCCCGTTTAAACCCGCTGATCAGCCTCGACTGTGCCTT
CTAGTTGCCAGCCATCTGTTGTTTGCCCCTCCCCCGTGCCTTCCTTGACCCTGGAAGGTGCCACTCCCAC
TGTCCTTTCCTAATAAAATGAGGAAATTGCATCGCATTGTCTGAGTAGGTGTCATTCTATTCTGGGGGGT
GGGGTGGGGCAGGACAGCAAGGGGGAGGATTGGGAAGACAATAGCAGGCATGCTGGGGATGCGGTGGGCT
CTATGGCTTCTGAGGCGGAAAGAACCAGCTGGGGCTCTAGGGGGTATCCCC
[124 nt withheld, positions 2502-2625]
C
[91 nt withheld, positions 2627-2717]
A
[49 nt withheld, positions 2719-2767]
CCTTTGACGTTGGAGTCCACGTTCTTT
[37 nt withheld, positions 2795-2831]
ACCCTATCTCGGTCTATTCTTTTGATTTATAAGGGATTTTGCCGATTTCGGCCTATTGGTTAAAAAATGA
GCTGATTTAACAAAAATTTAACGCGAATTAATTCTGTGGAATGTGTGTCAGTTAGGGTGTGGAAAGTCCC
CAGGCTCCCCAGCAGGCAGAAGTATGCAAAGCATGCATCTCAATTAGTCAGCAACCAGGTGTGGAAAGTC
CCCAGGCTCCCCAGCAGGCAGAAGTATGCAAAGCATGCATCTCAATTAGTCAGCAACCATAGTCCCGCCC
CTAACTCCGCCCATCCCGCCCCTAACTCCGCCCAGTTCCGCCCATTCTCCGCCCCATGGCTGACTAATTT
TTTTTATTTATGCAGAGGCCGAGGCCGCCTCTGCCTCTGAGCTATTCCAGAAGTAGTGAGGAGGCTTTTT
TGGAGGCCTAGGCTTTTGCAAAAAGCTCCCGGGAGCTTGTATATCCATTTTCGGATCTGATCAAGAGACA
GGATGAGGATCGTTTCGCATGATTGAACAAGATGGATTGCACGCAGGTTCTCCGGCCGCTTGGGTGGAGA
GGCTATTCGGCTATGACTGGGCACAACAGACAATCGGCTGCTCTGATGCCGCCGTGTTCCGGCTGTCAGC
GCAGGGGCGCCCGGTTCTTTTTGTCAAGACCGACCTGTCCGGTGCCCTGAATGAACTGCAGGACGAGGCA
GCGCGGCTATCGTGGCTGGCCACGACGGGCGTTCCTTGCGCAGCTGTGCTCGACGTTGTCACTGAAGCGG
GAAGGGACTGGCTGCTATTGGGCGAAGTGCCGGGGCAGGATCTCCTGTCATCTCACCTTGCTCCTGCCGA
GAAAGTATCCATCATGGCTGATGCAATGCGGCGGCTGCATACGCTTGATCCGGCTACCTGCCCATTCGAC
CACCAAGCGAAACATCGCATCGAGCGAGCACGTACTCGGATGGAAGCCGGTCTTGTCGATCAGGATGATC
TGGACGAAGAGCATCAGGGGCTCGCGCCAGCCGAACTGTTCGCCAGGCTCAAGGCGCGCATGCCCGACGG
CGAGGATCTCGTCGTGACCCATGGCGATGCCTGCTTGCCGAATATCATGGTGGAAAATGGCCGCTTTTCT
GGATTCATCGACTGTGGCCGGCTGGGTGTGGCGGACCGCTATCAGGACATAGCGTTGGCTACCCGTGATA
TTGCTGAAGAGCTTGGCGGCGAATGGGCTGACCGCTTCCTCGTGCTTTACGGTATCGCCGCTCCCGATTC
GCAGCGCATCGCCTTCTATCGCCTTCTTGACGAGTTCTTCTGAGCGGGACTCTGGGGTTCGAAATGACCG
ACCAAGCGACGCCCAACCTGCCATCACGAGATTTCGATTCCACCGCCGCCTTCTATGAAAGGTTGGGCTT
CGGAATCGTTTTCCGGGACGCCGGCTGGATGATCCTCCAGCGCGGGGATCTCATGCTGGAGTTCTTCGCC
CACCCCAACTTGTTTATTGCAGCTTATAATGGTTACAAATAAAGCAATAGCATCACAAATTTCACAAATA
AAGCATTTTTTTCACTGCATTCTAGTTGTGGTTTGTCCAAACTCATCAATGTATCTTATCATGTCTGTAT
ACCGTCGACCTCTAGCTAGAGCTTGGCGTAATCATGGTCATAGCTGTTTCCTGTGTGAAATTGTTATCCG
CTCACAATTCCACACAACATACGAGCCGGAAGCATAAAGTGTAAAGCCTGGGGTGCCTAATGAGTGAGCT
AACTCACATTAATTGCGTTGCGCTCACTGCCCGCTTTCCAGTCGGGAAACCTGTCGTGCCAGCTGCATTA
ATGAATCGGCCAACGCGCGGGGAGAGGCGGTTTGCGTATTGGGCGCTCTTCCGCTTCCTCGCTCACTGAC
TCGCTGCGCTCGGTCGTTCGGCTGCGGCGAGCGGTATCAGCTCACTCAAAGGCGGTAATACGGTTATCCA
CAGAATCAGGGGATAACGCAGGAAAGAACATGTGAGCAAAAGGCCAGCAAAAGGCCAGGAACCGTAAAAA
GGCCGCGTTGCTGGCGTTTTTCCATAGGCTCCGCCCCCCTGACGAGCATCACAAAAATCGACGCTCAAGT
CAGAGGTGGCGAAACCCGACAGGACTATAAAGATACCAGGCGTTTCCCCCTGGAAGCTCCCTCGTGCGCT
CTCCTGTTCCGACCCTGCCGCTTACCGGATACCTGTCCGCCTTTCTCCCTTCGGGAAGCGTGGCGCTTTC
TCATAGCTCACGCTGTAGGTATCTCAGTTCGGTGTAGGTCGTTCGCTCCAAGCTGGGCTGTGTGCACGAA
CCCCCCGTTCAGCCCGACCGCTGCGCCTTATCCGGTAACTATCGTCTTGAGTCCAACCCGGTAAGACACG
ACTTATCGCCACTGGCAGCAGCCACTGGTAACAGGATTAGCAGAGCGAGGTATGTAGGCGGTGCTACAGA
GTTCTTGAAGTGGTGGCCTAACTACGGCTACACTAGAAGAACAGTATTTGGTATCTGCGCTCTGCTGAAG
CCAGTTACCTTCGGAAAAAGAGTTGGTAGCTCTTGATCCGGCAAACAAACCACCGCTGGTAGCGGTTTTT
TTGTTTGCAAGCAGCAGATTACGCGCAGAAAAAAAGGATCTCAAGAAGATCCTTTGATCTTTTCTACGGG
GTCTGACGCTCAGTGGAACGAAAACTCACGTTAAGGGATTTTGGTCATGAGATTATCAAAAAGGATCTTC
ACCTAGATCCTTTTAAATTAAAAATGAAGTTTTAAATCAATCTAAAGTATATATGAGTAAACTTGGTCTG
ACAGTTACCAATGCTTAATCAGTGAGGCACCTATCTCAGCGATCTGTCTATTTCGTTCATCCATAGTTGC
CTGACTCCCCGTCGTGTAGATAACTACGATACGGGAGGGCTTACCATCTGGCCCCAGTGCTGCAATGATA
CCGCGAGACCCACGCTCACCGGCTCCAGATTTATCAGCAATAAACCAGCCAGCCGGAAGGGCCGAGCGCA
GAAGTGGTCCTGCAACTTTATCCGCCTCCATCCAGTCTATTAATTGTTGCCGGGAAGCTAGAGTAAGTAG
TTCGCCAGTTAATAGTTTGCGCAACGTTGTTGCCATTGCTACAGGCATCGTGGTGTCACGCTCGTCGTTT
GGTATGGCTTCATTCAGCTCCGGTTCCCAACGATCAAGGCGAGTTACATGATCCCCCATGTTGTGCAAAA
AAGCGGTTAGCTCCTTCGGTCCTCCGATCGTTGTCAGAAGTAAGTTGGCCGCAGTGTTATCACTCATGGT
TATGGCAGCACTGCATAATTCTCTTACTGTCATGCCATCCGTAAGATGCTTTTCTGTGACTGGTGAGTAC
TCAACCAAGTCATTCTGAGAATAGTGTATGCGGCGACCGAGTTGCTCTTGCCCGGCGTCAATACGGGATA
ATACCGCGCCACATAGCAGAACTTTAAAAGTGCTCATCATTGGAAAACGTTCTTCGGGGCGAAAACTCTC
AAGGATCTTACCGCTGTTGAGATCCAGTTCGATGTAACCCACTCGTGCACCCAACTGATCTTCAGCATCT
TTTACTTTCACCAGCGTTTCTGGGTGAGCAAAAACAGGAAGGCAAAATGCCGCAAAAAAGGGAATAAGGG
CGACACGGAAATGTTGAATACTCATACTCTTCCTTTTTCAATATTATTGAAGCATTTATCAGGGTTATTG
TCTCATGAGCGGATACATATTTGAATGTATTTAGAAAAATAAACAAATAGGGGTTCCGCGCACATTTCCC
CGAAAAGTGCCACCTGACGTC
