>Addgene plasmid #66227 | AVPR2-Tango | depositor partial sequence | sequence record 113068 | AVPR2
ATGCTCATGGCCTCTACCACAAGCGCTGTGCCCGGACATCCATCTCTTCCAAGTCTTCCCTCCAACAGCT
CACAGGAGAGGCCTCTGGATACCCGGGACCCACTTCTTGCAAGAGCGGAGCTCGCCTTGCTCTCCATCGT
TTTCGTTGCCGTCGCGTTGAGCAATGGTCTGGTGCTGGCCGCCCTGGCGCGACGAGGCCGCCGAGGCCAC
TGGGCGCCTATTCATGTCTTTATCGGCCATCTCTGTCTTGCAGACCTGGCCGTGGCGCTGTTTCAGGTGC
TCCCTCAACTGGCTTGGAAAGCCACCGATAGATTCCGGGGGCCAGACGCACTGTGTCGGGCCGTGAAATA
CCTGCAGATGGTGGGAATGTATGCCAGTTCATATATGATACTTGCTATGACCTTGGACAGACACAGGGCT
ATCTGTCGCCCCATGCTGGCGTATAGGCACGGTTCCGGAGCCCATTGGAACAGGCCAGTTCTGGTTGCGT
GGGCTTTTTCCCTGCTTCTGAGCTTGCCCCAGTTGTTTATTTTCGCACAGAGAAATGTGGAGGGCGGATC
TGGCGTGACCGATTGCTGGGCTTGCTTCGCTGAGCCATGGGGCAGAAGGACCTACGTGACGTGGATTGCT
CTCATGGTGTTCGTTGCTCCCACCCTGGGGATCGCCGCATGCCAGGTCCTGATATTCAGAGAAATACACG
CCTCCTTGGTTCCTGGGCCAAGCGAGCGCCCTGGTGGAAGAAGACGGGGTCGAAGGACTGGCTCTCCAGG
CGAAGGCGCCCACGTATCAGCTGCGGTAGCTAAGACCGTACGCATGACACTGGTCATCGTCGTCGTTTAC
GTTCTTTGCTGGGCCCCGTTTTTTTTGGTGCAGCTCTGGGCGGCCTGGGACCCCGAAGCACCCCTGGAAG
GTGCTCCATTCGTTCTGCTCATGCTTCTCGCTTCACTGAATAGCTGTACCAATCCTTGGATTTACGCCTC
TTTCTCCTCCAGTGTTAGCTCCGAGCTGCGGAGTCTTCTCTGTTGCGCCCGGGGCAGGACCCCCCCAAGC
CTGGGTCCACAGGACGAATCCTGCACTACCGCCTCCAGTTCCCTGGCCAAAGACACCTCTTCT
