>Addgene plasmid #66227 | AVPR2-Tango | addgene partial sequence | sequence record 117100 | CMV-F 5'-CGCAAATGGGCGGTAGGCGTG-3'
TCTCTGGCTAACTAGAGAACCCACTGCTTACTGGCTTATCGAAATTAATACGACTCACTATAGGGAGACC
CAAGCTGGCTAGCGTTTAAACTTAAGCTTGGTACCGAGCTCGGATCCACTAGTCCAGTGTGGTGGAATTC
TGCAGATATCCAGCACAGTGGCGGCCGCGCCACCATGAAGACGATCATCGCCCTGAGCTACATCTTCTGC
CTGGTATTCGCCGACTACAAGGACGATGATGACGCCAGCATCGATATGCTCATGGCCTCTACCACAAGCG
CTGTGCCCGGACATCCATCTCTTCCAAGTCTTCCCTCCAACAGCTCACAGGAGAGGCCTCTGGATACCCG
GGACCCACTTCTTGCAAGAGCGGAGCTCGCCTTGCTCTCCATCGTTTTCGTTGCCGTCGCGTTGAGCAAT
GGTCTGGTGCTGGCCGCCCTGGCGCGACGAGGCCGCCGAGGCCACTGGGCGCCTATTCATGTCTTTATCG
GCCATCTCTGTCTTGCAGACCTGGCCGTGGCGCTGTTTCAGGTGCTCCCTCAACTGGCTTGGAAAGCCAC
CGATAGATTCCGGGGGCCAGACGCACTGTGTCGGGCCGTGAAATACCTGCAGATGGTGGGAATGTATGCC
AGTTCATATATGATACTTGCTATGACCTTGGACAGACACAGGGCTATCTGTCGCCCCATGCTGGCGTATA
GGCACGGTTCCGGAGCCCATTGGAACAGGCCAGTTCTGGTTGCGTGGGCTTTTTCCCTGCTTCTGAGCTT
GCCCCAGTTGTTTATTTTCGCACAGAGAAATGTGGAGGGCGGATCTGGCGTGACCGATTGCTGGGCTTGC
TTCGCTGAGCCATGGGGCAGAAGGACCTACGTGACGTGGATTGCTCTCATGGTGTTCGTTGCTCCCACCC
TGGGGATCGCCGCATGCCAGGTCCTGATATTCAGAGAAATACACGCCTCCTTGGTTCCTGGGCCAAGCGA
GCGCCCTGGTG
