>Addgene plasmid #66227 | AVPR2-Tango | addgene partial sequence | sequence record 117761 | Tet-R 5'-GGCGAGTTTACGGGTTGTTA-3'
CTCTAATGCGCTGTTAATCACTTTACTTTTATCTAATCTTAGCTGGAAGTACAGGTTCTCACCGGTCGAT
GAAGTGTCCTTGGCCAGGGAGGAGCTGGCGGTGGTGCAGGACTCATCTTGGGGACCCAGGCTGGGTGGGG
TGCGTCCACCGGTATCGATAGAAGAGGTGTCTTTGGCCAGGGAACTGGAGGCGGTAGTGCAGGATTCGTC
CTGTGGACCCAGGCTTGGGGGGGTCCTGCCCCGGGCGCAACAGAGAAGACTCCGCAGCTCGGAGCTAACA
CTGGAGGAGAAAGAGGCGTAAATCCAAGGATTGGTACAGCTATTCAGTGAAGCGAGAAGCATGAGCAGAA
CGAATGGAGCACCTTCCAGGGGTGCTTCGGGGTCCCAGGCCGCCCAGAGCTGCACCAAAAAAAACGGGGC
CCAGCAAAGAACGTAAACGACGACGATGACCAGTGTCATGCGTACGGTCTTAGCTACCGCAGCTGATACG
TGGGCGCCTTCGCCTGGAGAGCCAGTCCTTCGACCCCGTCTTCTTCCACCAGGGCGCTCGCTTGGCCCAG
GAACCAAGGAGGCGTGTATTTCTCTGAATATCAGGACCTGGCATGCGGCGATCCCCAGGGTGGGAGCAAC
GAACACCATGAGAGCAATCCACGTCACGTAGGTCCTTCTGCCCCATGGCTCAGCGAAGCAAGCCCAGCAA
TCGGTCACGCCAGATCCGCCCTCCACATTTCTCTGTGCGAAAATAAACAACTGGGGCAAGCTCAGAAGCA
GGGAAAAAGCCCACGCAACCAGAACTGGCCTGTTCCAATGGGCTCCGGAACCGTGCCTATACGCCAGCAT
GGGGCGACAGATAGCCCTGTGTCTGTCCAAGGTCATAGCAAGTATCATATATGAACTGGCATACATTCCC
ACCATCTGCAGGTATTTCACGGCCCGACACAGTGCGTCTGGCCCCCGGAATCTATCGGTGGCTTTCCAAG
CCAGTTGA
